Addgene plasmid #45363: pMP32-2
Depositing lab: Harmit Malik. Depositing organization: Fred Hutchinson Cancer Center. Publication: Convergent evolution of escape from hepaciviral antagonism in primates. Patel MR, Loo YM, Horner SM, Gale M Jr, Malik HS. PLoS Biol. 2012;10(3):e1001282. doi: 10.1371/journal.pbio.1001282. Epub 2012 Mar 13. PubMed 22427742.
Backbone
  Vector backbone: pFLAG-CMV2
  Backbone size w/o insert (bp): 4700
  Total vector size (bp): 6300
  Vector type: Mammalian Expression
Growth in bacteria
  Bacterial resistance: Ampicillin, 100 μg/mL
  Growth temperature: 37°C
  Growth strain: DH5alpha
  Copy number: Unknown
Gene/Insert
  Gene/Insert name: MAVS
  Species: Gorilla gorilla (western gorilla)
  Insert size (bp): 1623
  GenBank ID: KC415007.1
  Promoter: CMV
  Tag / fusion protein: FLAG (N terminal on backbone)
  Cloning method: Restriction Enzyme; 5′ cloning site HindIII (not destroyed); 3′ cloning site BglII (not destroyed)
  Sequencing primers: 5′ gacgcaaatgggcggtaggcgtg; 3′ gacaaggctggtgggcactggag
Terms and licenses: Academic/Nonprofit Terms; Industry Terms: Not Available to Industry
How to cite: pMP32-2 was a gift from Harmit Malik (Addgene plasmid # 45363 ; http://n2t.net/addgene:45363 ; RRID:Addgene_45363)
