[The description below was written by a language model from this plasmid's Addgene catalogue record.]
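Description:
pMP32-2 is a mammalian expression plasmid built on the pFLAG-CMV2 backbone (about 4.7 kb), carrying the MAVS coding sequence from the western gorilla (Gorilla gorilla) for a total size of roughly 6.3 kb. It is propagated in E. coli under ampicillin selection; the record gives no feature table, lists the copy number as unknown, and does not describe the origin of replication or any mammalian selection marker, so the construct is best regarded as a transient-transfection vector as far as the record shows.

The 1,623 bp MAVS insert was placed between the HindIII and BglII sites of the polylinker, both of which were preserved. Transcription is driven by the CMV promoter, a strong constitutive promoter in most mammalian cell lines, and the open reading frame is fused in frame to a backbone-encoded N-terminal FLAG epitope. This allows the gorilla protein to be detected or immunoprecipitated with anti-FLAG antibodies without needing a species-specific MAVS antibody.

MAVS (mitochondrial antiviral signaling protein) is the adaptor that relays RIG-I-like receptor sensing of viral RNA to interferon induction, and it is a known cleavage target of hepaciviral proteases. The associated publication concerns convergent evolution of escape from hepaciviral antagonism in primates, so this plasmid most likely serves as one member of a panel of primate MAVS orthologues expressed in cultured cells to compare their susceptibility to viral antagonism and their signaling activity. The record itself does not specify the assays in which it was used.
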