>Addgene plasmid #45363 | pMP32-2 | depositor partial sequence | sequence record 63331 | MAVS cDNA
ATGCCGTTTGCTGAAGACAAGACCTATAAGTATATCTGCCGCAATTTCAGCAATTTTTGCAATGTGGATG
TTGTAGAGATTCTGCCTTACCTGCCCTGCCTCACAGCAAGAGACCAGGATCGACTGCGGGCCACCTGCAC
ACTCTCAGGGAACCGGGACACCCTCTGGCATCTCTTCAGTACCCTTCAGCGGCGGCCCGGCTGGGTGGAG
TACTTCATTGCGGCACTGAGGGACTGTGAGCTAGTTGATCTCGCGGACGAAGTGGCCTCTGTCTACCAGA
GCTACCAGCCTCGGACCTCGGACCGTCCCCCAGACCCACTGGAGCCACCGTCACTTCCTGCTGAGAGGCC
AGGGCCCCCCACACCTGCTGCGGCCCACAGCATCCCCTACAACAGCTGCAGAGAGAAGGAGCCAAGTTAC
CCCATGCCTGTCCAGGAGACCCAGGCGCCAGAGTCCCCAGGAGAGAGTTCAGAGCAAGCCCTGCGGATGC
TCAGCCCCAGAGCCATCCCAAGGAGTCCAGATGGTGGCCCCCTGGAGTCCTCCTCTGACCTGGCAGCCCT
CAGCCCTCTGACCTCCAGCGGGCATCAGGAGCAGGACACAGAACTGGGCAGTACCCACACAGCAGGTGCG
ACCTCCAGCCTCACACCATCCCGTGGGCCTGTGTCTCCATCTGTCTCCTTCCAGCCCCTGGCCCGTTCCA
CCCCCAGGGCAAGCCGCTTGCCTGGACCCACAGGGTCAGTTGTATCTACTGGCACCTCCTTCTCCTCCTC
ATCCCCTGGCTTGGCCTCTGCAGGGGCTGCAGAGGGTAAACAGGGTGCAGAGAGTGACCAGGCCGAGCCT
ATCATCTGCTCCAGTGGGGCAGAGGCACCTGCCAACTCTCTGCCCTCCAAAGTGCCTACCACCTTGATGC
CTGTGAACACAGTGGCCCCGAAAGTGCCTGCCAACCCAGCATCTGTCAGCACAGTGCCCTCCAAGTTGCC
AACTAGCTCAAAGCCCCCTGGTGCAGTGCCTTCTAATGTGCTCACCAATCCAGCACCATCCAAATTGCCC
ATCAACTCAACCCGTGCTGGCATGGTGCCATCCAAAGTGCCTACTAGCATGGTGCTCACCAAGGTGTCTG
CCAGCACAGTCCCCACTGACAGGAGCAGCAGAAATGAGGAGACCCCAGCAGCTCCAACACCCGCCGGTGC
CACTGGAGGCAGCTCAGCCTGGCTAGACAGCAGCTCTGAGAATAGGGGCCTTGGGTCGGAGCTGAGTAAG
CCTGGCGTGCTGGCATCCCAGGTAGACAGCCCATTCTCGGGCTGCTTCGAGGATCTTGCCATCAGTGCCA
GCACCTCCTTGGGCATGGGGCCCTGCCATGGCCCAGAGGAGAATGAGTACAAGTCCGAGGGCACCTTTGG
GATCCACGTGGCTGAGAACCCCAGCATCCAGCTCCTGGAGGGCAACCCTGGGCCACCTGCGGACCCGGAT
GGTGGCCCCAGGCCACAAACCGACCGGAAGTTCCAGGAGAGGGAGGTGCCATGCCACAGGCCCTTACCTG
GGGCTCTGTGGCTCCAGGTGGCTGTGACAGGGGTGCTGGTAGTCACACTCCTGGTGGTGCTGTACCGGCG
GCGTCTGCACTAG
