>Addgene plasmid #45363 | pMP32-2 | addgene partial sequence | sequence record 65254 | cmv-fwd
AGCAGAGCTCGTTTAGTGAACCGTCAGAATTGATCTACCATGGACTACAAAGACGATGACGACAAGCTTA
TGCCGTTTGCTGAAGACAAGACCTATAAGTATATCTGCCGCAATTTCAGCAATTTTTGCAATGTGGATGT
TGTAGAGATTCTGCCTTACCTGCCCTGCCTCACAGCAAGAGACCAGGATCGACTGCGGGCCACCTGCACA
CTCTCAGGGAACCGGGACACCCTCTGGCATCTCTTCAGTACCCTTCAGCGGCGGCCCGGCTGGGTGGAGT
ACTTCATTGCGGCACTGAGGGACTGTGAGCTAGTTGATCTCGCGGACGAAGTGGCCTCTGTCTACCAGAG
CTACCAGCCTCGGACCTCGGACCGTCCCCCAGACCCACTGGAGCCACCGTCACTTCCTGCTGAGAGGCCA
GGGCCCCCCACACCTGCTGCGGCCCACAGCATCCCCTACAACAGCTGCAGAGAGAAGGAGCCAAGTTACC
CCATGCCTGTCCAGGAGACCCAGGCGCCAGAGTCCCCAGGAGAGAGTTCAGAGCAAGCCCTGCGGATGCT
CAGCCCCAGAGCCATCCCAAGGAGTCCAGATGGTGGCCCCCTGGAGTCCTCCTCTGACCTGGCAGCCCTC
AGCCCTCTGACCTCCAGCGGGCATCAGGAGCAGGACACAGAACTGGGCAGTACCCACACAGCAGGTGCGA
CCTCCAGCCTCACACCATCCCGTGGGCCTGTGTCTCCATCTGTCTCCTTCCAGCCCCTGGCCCGTTCCAC
CCCCAGGGCAAGCCGCTTGCCTGGACCCACAGGGTCAGTTGTATCTACTGGCACCTCCTTCTCCTCCTCA
TCCCCTGGCTTGGCCTCTGCAGGGGCTGCAGAGGGTAAACAGGGTGCAGAGAGTGACCAGGCCGAGCCTA
TCATCTGCTCCAGTGGGGCAGAGGCACCTGCCAACTCTCTGCCCTCCAAAGTGCCTACCACCTTGATGCC
TGTGAACACAGTGGCCCCGAAAGTGC
